Addgene plasmid #103383: LSB-hsa-miR-27b-3p
Purpose: Used to sense miRNA activity using fluorescence based tools. hsa-miR-27b-3p target in 3' UTR of of mKate. miRNA activity can be measured by the repression of mKate2 relative to EBFP2 fluorescent proteins . Plasmid is inherently unstable; please see Depositor Comments
Depositing lab: Ron Weiss. Depositing organization: Massachusetts Institute of Technology. Publication: A mixed antagonistic/synergistic miRNA repression model enables accurate predictions of multi-input miRNA sensor activity. Gam JJ, Babb J, Weiss R. Nat Commun. 2018 Jun 22;9(1):2430. doi: 10.1038/s41467-018-04575-0. PubMed 29934631.
Backbone
  Vector backbone: Low Sensor Backbone (LSB)
  Vector type: Mammalian Expression, Synthetic Biology
Growth in bacteria
  Bacterial resistance: Ampicillin and Kanamycin, 100 & 50 μg/mL
  Growth temperature: 30°C
  Growth strain: NEB Stable
  Copy number: High Copy
Gene/Insert
  Gene/Insert name: hsa-miR-27b-3p target
  Species: H. sapiens (human)
  Entrez Gene: MIR27B (a.k.a. MIR-27b, MIRN27B, miRNA27B)
  Promoter: EF-1a
  Cloning method: Gibson Cloning
Terms and licenses: Academic/Nonprofit Terms; Industry Terms: Not Available to Industry
Depositor comments: Please note that this plasmid is inherently unstable due to a repeating poly A element. We recommend performing a diagnostic digest on multiple colonies upon receipt. The depositors would like to note the presence of several discrepancies between the depositor sequence and physical plasmid sequence. In particular, the sequences upstream and downstream of the puromycin coding region have 10 bp insertions which do not affect the ability to perform puromycin selection. The sequences for those regions within the physical plasmids are as follows: Upstream of Puro: GAATTCGACCGCCTGTCTCAAGGTGCCACC; Downstream of Puro: GCTTTGAGACTACGCGTGAATTCACTCCTC.
How to cite: LSB-hsa-miR-27b-3p was a gift from Ron Weiss (Addgene plasmid # 103383 ; http://n2t.net/addgene:103383 ; RRID:Addgene_103383)
