[The description below was written by a language model from this plasmid's Addgene catalogue record and pLannotate feature annotations shown in this document.]
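Description:
LSB-hsa-miR-27b-3p is an 11 kb mammalian expression plasmid built on the "Low Sensor Backbone" (LSB), a synthetic-biology chassis for reading out microRNA activity by fluorescence. It is propagated in E. coli from a high-copy ColE1/pUC-type origin. It carries both an ampicillin resistance gene (β-lactamase with its own promoter) and a kanamycin resistance gene (aph(3')-Ia), and the record lists dual ampicillin/kanamycin selection.

The payload is two parallel transcription units of matching design. Each has a human EF-1α core promoter with its intron A, a fluorescent protein coding sequence flanked by Gateway attB1 and attB2 sites (with attB4 upstream of the promoter, a remnant of multisite assembly), and a rabbit β-globin polyadenylation region. The first unit expresses the red protein mKate2 and, according to the catalogue entry, carries a target site for human miR-27b-3p in its 3' UTR. That target is not annotated in the feature table, but there is an unannotated stretch between attB2 and the β-globin sequence where it could lie. The second unit expresses the blue protein EBFP2 with no target site and acts as an internal normaliser for delivery and expression level. In cells where miR-27b-3p is active, mKate2 is repressed relative to EBFP2, so the red-to-blue ratio reports miRNA activity.

A puromycin N-acetyltransferase gene with a third β-globin poly(A) allows puromycin selection in mammalian cells, although no promoter is annotated for it. The depositor notes that the repeated poly(A) elements make the plasmid inherently unstable. The depositor also notes small insertions flanking the puromycin coding region in the physical plasmid that are absent from the deposited sequence and do not affect selection.
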