Features (pLannotate 1.2.2; 28 found; start..end, strand, type, name):
     87..675     -  rep_origin     ori: high-copy-number ColE1/pMB1/pBR322/pUC origin of replication
    846..1706    -  CDS            AmpR: β-lactamase; bla; confers resistance to ampicillin, carbenicillin, and related antibiotics
   1707..1778    -  promoter       AmpR promoter: bla
   1857..2456    +  CDS            PuroR: puromycin N-acetyltransferase; pac from Streptomyces alboniger; confers resistance to puromycin
   2461..2541    +  CDS            HBB (fragment): HBB_PONPY - Experimental evidence at transcript level: Swiss-Prot protein existence level 2. Involved in oxygen transport from the lung to the various peripheral tissues. From Pongo pygmaeus (Bornean orangutan).
   2612..2667    +  polyA_signal   β-globin poly(A) signal: rabbit β-globin polyadenylation signal (Gil and Proudfoot, 1987)
   3646..3666    +  protein_bind   attB4: mutant version of attB; core recombination site for the Gateway® BP reaction BP Clonase™
   3734..3945    +  promoter       EF-1α core promoter: core promoter for human elongation factor EF-1α
   3946..4884    +  intron         EF-1α intron A: intron upstream of the start codon of human EF-1α
   4911..4931    +  protein_bind   attB1: mutant version of attB; core recombination site for the Gateway® BP reaction BP Clonase™
   4951..5646    +  CDS            mKate2: mKate2 is a basic (constitutively fluorescent) red fluorescent protein published in 2009, derived from Entacmaea quadricolor. It is reported to be a rapidly-maturing monomer with moderate acid sensitivity.
   5666..5690    -  protein_bind   attB2: mutant version of attB; recombination site for the Gateway® BP reaction BP Clonase™
   5830..5904    +  CDS            HBB (fragment): HBB_PONPY - Experimental evidence at transcript level: Swiss-Prot protein existence level 2. Involved in oxygen transport from the lung to the various peripheral tissues. From Pongo pygmaeus (Bornean orangutan).
   5975..6030    +  polyA_signal   β-globin poly(A) signal: rabbit β-globin polyadenylation signal (Gil and Proudfoot, 1987)
   6414..6439    +  misc_feature   SA: splice acceptor site
   7111..7131    +  protein_bind   attB4: mutant version of attB; core recombination site for the Gateway® BP reaction BP Clonase™
   7199..7410    +  promoter       EF-1α core promoter: core promoter for human elongation factor EF-1α
   7411..8349    +  intron         EF-1α intron A: intron upstream of the start codon of human EF-1α
   8376..8396    +  protein_bind   attB1: mutant version of attB; core recombination site for the Gateway® BP reaction BP Clonase™
   8407..9123    +  CDS            EBFP2: EBFP2 is a basic (constitutively fluorescent) blue fluorescent protein published in 2007, derived from Aequorea victoria. It is reported to be a rapidly-maturing monomer with moderate acid sensitivity.
   9131..9155    -  protein_bind   attB2: mutant version of attB; recombination site for the Gateway® BP reaction BP Clonase™
   9159..9239    +  CDS            HBB (fragment): HBB_PONPY - Experimental evidence at transcript level: Swiss-Prot protein existence level 2. Involved in oxygen transport from the lung to the various peripheral tissues. From Pongo pygmaeus (Bornean orangutan).
   9310..9365    +  polyA_signal   β-globin poly(A) signal: rabbit β-globin polyadenylation signal (Gil and Proudfoot, 1987)
   9748..9770    -  protein_bind   lac operator (fragment): The lac repressor binds to the lac operator to inhibit transcription in E. coli. This inhibition can be relieved by adding lactose or isopropyl-β-D-thiogalactopyranoside (IPTG). lac repressor encoded by lacI
   9774..9804    -  promoter       lac promoter: promoter for the E. coli lac operon
   9819..9840    -  protein_bind   CAP binding site: CAP binding activates transcription in the presence of cAMP. E. coli catabolite activator protein
   9853..9892    -  CDS            lacI (fragment): lac repressor; lacI; The lac repressor binds to the lac operator to inhibit transcription in E. coli. This inhibition can be relieved by adding lactose or isopropyl-β-D-thiogalactopyranoside (IPTG).
  10065..10874   +  CDS            KanR: aminoglycoside phosphotransferase; aph(3')-Ia; confers resistance to kanamycin in bacteria or G418 (Geneticin®) in eukaryotes
>Addgene plasmid #103383 | LSB-hsa-miR-27b-3p | depositor full sequence | sequence record 195815 | Full Sequence
AATTGAGGGGATAACGCAGGAAAGAACATGTGAGCAAAAGGCCAGCAAAAGGCCAGGAACCGTAAAAAGG
CCGCGTTGCTGGCGTTTTTCCATAGGCTCCGCCCCCCTGACGAGCATCACAAAAATCGACGCTCAAGTCA
GAGGTGGCGAAACCCGACAGGACTATAAAGATACCAGGCGTTTCCCCCTGGAAGCTCCCTCGTGCGCTCT
CCTGTTCCGACCCTGCCGCTTACCGGATACCTGTCCGCCTTTCTCCCTTCGGGAAGCGTGGCGCTTTCTC
ATAGCTCACGCTGTAGGTATCTCAGTTCGGTGTAGGTCGTTCGCTCCAAGCTGGGCTGTGTGCACGAACC
CCCCGTTCAGCCCGACCGCTGCGCCTTATCCGGTAACTATCGTCTTGAGTCCAACCCGGTAAGACACGAC
TTATCGCCACTGGCAGCAGCCACTGGTAACAGGATTAGCAGAGCGAGGTATGTAGGCGGTGCTACAGAGT
TCTTGAAGTGGTGGCCTAACTACGGCTACACTAGAAGAACAGTATTTGGTATCTGCGCTCTGCTGAAGCC
AGTTACCTTCGGAAAAAGAGTTGGTAGCTCTTGATCCGGCAAACAAACCACCGCTGGTAGCGGTGGTTTT
TTTGTTTGCAAGCAGCAGATTACGCGCAGAAAAAAAGGATCTCAAGAAGATCCTTTGATCTTTTCTACGG
GGTCTGACGCTCAGTGGAACGAAAACTCACGTTAAGGGATTTTGGTCATGAGATTATCAAAAAGGATCTT
CACCTAGATCCTTTTAAATTAAAAATGAAGTTTTAAATCAATCTAAAGTATATATGAGTAAACTTGGTCT
GACAGTTACCAATGCTTAATCAGTGAGGCACCTATCTCAGCGATCTGTCTATTTCGTTCATCCATAGTTG
CCTGACTCCCCGTCGTGTAGATAACTACGATACGGGAGGGCTTACCATCTGGCCCCAGTGCTGCAATGAT
ACCGCGAGAACCACGCTCACCGGCTCCAGATTTATCAGCAATAAACCAGCCAGCCGGAAGGGCCGAGCGC
AGAAGTGGTCCTGCAACTTTATCCGCCTCCATCCAGTCTATTAATTGTTGCCGGGAAGCTAGAGTAAGTA
GTTCGCCAGTTAATAGTTTGCGCAACGTTGTTGCCATTGCTACAGGCATCGTGGTGTCACGCTCGTCGTT
TGGTATGGCTTCATTCAGCTCCGGTTCCCAACGATCAAGGCGAGTTACATGATCCCCCATGTTGTGCAAA
AAAGCGGTTAGCTCCTTCGGTCCTCCGATCGTTGTCAGAAGTAAGTTGGCCGCAGTGTTATCACTCATGG
TTATGGCAGCACTGCATAATTCTCTTACTGTCATGCCATCCGTAAGATGCTTTTCTGTGACTGGTGAGTA
CTCAACCAAGTCATTCTGAGAATAGTGTATGCGGCGACCGAGTTGCTCTTGCCCGGCGTCAATACGGGAT
AATACCGCGCCACATAGCAGAACTTTAAAAGTGCTCATCATTGGAAAACGTTCTTCGGGGCGAAAACTCT
CAAGGATCTTACCGCTGTTGAGATCCAGTTCGATGTAACCCACTCGTGCACCCAACTGATCTTCAGCATC
TTTTACTTTCACCAGCGTTTCTGGGTGAGCAAAAACAGGAAGGCAAAATGCCGCAAAAAAGGGAATAAGG
GCGACACGGAAATGTTGAATACTCATACTCTTCCTTTTTCAATATTATTGAAGCATTTATCAGGGTTATT
GTCTCATGAGCGGATACATATTTGAATGTAGCTCCGAATTTCTCGAGGGCTTGTCGACGACGGCGGTCTC
CGTCGTCAGGATCATGAATTCGACCCGCCTGCCACCATGACCGAGTACAAGCCCACGGTGCGCCTCGCCA
CCCGCGACGACGTCCCCCGGGCCGTACGCACCCTCGCCGCCGCGTTCGCCGACTACCCCGCCACGCGCCA
CACCGTCGACCCGGACCGCCACATCGAGCGGGTCACCGAGCTGCAAGAACTCTTCCTCACGCGCGTCGGG
CTCGACATCGGCAAGGTGTGGGTCGCGGACGACGGCGCCGCGGTGGCGGTCTGGACCACGCCGGAGAGCG
TCGAAGCGGGGGCGGTGTTCGCCGAGATCGGCCCGCGCATGGCCGAGTTGAGCGGTTCCCGGCTGGCCGC
GCAGCAACAGATGGAAGGCCTCCTGGCGCCGCACCGGCCCAAGGAGCCCGCGTGGTTCCTGGCCACCGTC
GGCGTCTCGCCCGACCACCAGGGCAAGGGTCTGGGCAGCGCCGTCGTGCTCCCCGGAGTGGAGGCGGCCG
AGCGCGCCGGGGTGCCCGCCTTCCTGGAGACATCCGCGCCCCGCAACCTCCCCTTCTACGAGCGGCTCGG
CTTCACCGTCACCGCCGACGTCGAGGTGCCCGAAGGACCGCGCACCTGGTGCATGACCCGCAAGCCCGGT
GCCTGATACGCGTGAATTCACTCCTCAGGTGCAGGCTGCCTATCAGAAGGTGGTGGCTGGTGTGGCCAAT
GCCCTGGCTCACAAATACCACTGAGATCTTTTTCCCTCTGCCAAAAATTATGGGGACATCATGAAGCCCC
TTGAGCATCTGACTTCTGGCTAATAAAGGAAATTTATTTTCATTGCAATAGTGTGTTGGAATTTTTTGTG
TCTCTCACTCGGAAGGACATATGGGAGGGCAAATCATTTAAAACATCAGAATGAGTATTTGGTTTAGAGT
TTGGCAACATATGCCCATATGCTGGCTGCCATGAACAAAGGTTGGCTATAAAGAGGTCATCAGTATATGA
AACAGCCCCCTGCTGTCCATTCCTTATTCCATAGAAAAGCCTTGACTTGAGGTTAGATTTTTTTTATATT
TTGTTTTGTGTTATTTTTTTCTTTAACATCCCTAAAATTTTCCTTACATGTTTTACTAGCCAGATTTTTC
CTCCTCTCCTGACTACTCCCAGTCATAGCTGTCCCTCTTCTCTTATGGAGATCCCTCGACCTGCAGCCCA
AGCTTGAATTCTCTAGAATTACCCTGTTATCCCTATGCTTGGTTTACCGAGCTCTTATTGGTTTTCAAAC
TTCATTGACTGTGCCCAACGCGCCTGGGAGCTCACGGGGACAGCCCCCCCCCAAAGCCCCCAGGGATGTA
ATTACGTCCCTCCCCCGCTAGGGGGCAGCAGCGAGCCGCCCGGGGCTCCGCTCCGGTCCGGCGCTCCCCC
CGCATCCCCGAGCCGGCAGCGTGCGGGGACAGCCCGGGCACGGGGAAGGTGGCACGGGATCGCTTTCCTC
TGAACGCTTCTCGCTGCTCTTTGAGCCTGCAGACACCTGGGGGGATACGGGGAAAAAGCTAGGCTGAAAG
ACCGGTTCTTAGAATGACACGCGCCTGGGAGCTCACGGGGACAGCCCCCCCCCAAAGCCCCCAGGGATGT
AATTACGTCCCTCCCCCGCTAGGGGGCAGCAGCGAGCCGCCCGGGGCTCCGCTCCGGTCCGGCGCTCCCC
CCGCATCCCCGAGCCGGCAGCGTGCGGGGACAGCCCGGGCACGGGGAAGGTGGCACGGGATCGCTTTCCT
CTGAACGCTTCTCGCTGCTCTTTGAGCCTGCAGACACCTGGGGGGATACGGGGAAAAAGCTAACTTCTGA
GACGACAACTTTGTATAGAAAAGTTGGCTCCGAATTCGCCCTTGACAGCAGAGATCCAGTTTGGTTAATT
AATTGGCTCCGGTGCCCGTCAGTGGGCAGAGCGCACATCGCCCACAGTCCCCGAGAAGTTGTGGGGAGGG
GTCGGCAATTGAACCGGTGCCTAGAGAAGGTGGCGCGGGGTAAACTGGGAAAGTGATGTCGTGTACTGGC
TCCGCCTTTTTCCCGAGGGTGGGGGAGAACCGTATATAAGTGCAGTAGTCGCCGTGAACGTTCTTTTTCG
CAACGGGTTTGCCGCCAGAACACAGGTAAGTGCCGTGTGTGGTTCCCGCGGGCCTGGCCTCTTTACGGGT
TATGGCCCTTGCGTGCCTTGAATTACTTCCACCTGGCTGCAGTACGTGATTCTTGATCCCGAGCTTCGGG
TTGGAAGTGGGTGGGAGAGTTCGAGGCCTTGCGCTTAAGGAGCCCCTTCGCCTCGTGCTTGAGTTGAGGC
CTGGCCTGGGCGCTGGGGCCGCCGCGTGCGAATCTGGTGGCACCTTCGCGCCTGTCTCGCTGCTTTCGAT
AAGTCTCTAGCCATTTAAAATTTTTGATGACCTGCTGCGACGCTTTTTTTCTGGCAAGATAGTCTTGTAA
ATGCGGGCCAAGATCTGCACACTGGTATTTCGGTTTTTGGGGCCGCGGGCGGCGACGGGGCCCGTGCGTC
CCAGCGCACATGTTCGGCGAGGCGGGGCCTGCGAGCGCGGCCACCGAGAATCGGACGGGGGTAGTCTCAA
GCTGGCCGGCCTGCTCTGGTGCCTGGCCTCGCGCCGCCGTGTATCGCCCCGCCCTGGGCGGCAAGGCTGG
CCCGGTCGGCACCAGTTGCGTGAGCGGAAAGATGGCCGCTTCCCGGCCCTGCTGCAGGGAGCTCAAAATG
GAGGACGCGGCGCTCGGGAGAGCGGGCGGGTGAGTCACCCACACAAAGGAAAAGGGCCTTTCCGTCCTCA
GCCGTCGCTTCATGTGACTCCACGGAGTACCGGGCGCCGTCCAGGCACCTCGATTAGTTCTCGAGCTTTT
GGAGTACGTCGTCTTTAGGTTGGGGGGAGGGGTTTTATGCGATGGAGTTTCCCCACACTGAGTGGGTGGA
GACTGAAGTTAGGCCAGCTTGGCACTTGATGTAATTCTCCTTGGAATTTGCCCTTTTTGAGTTTGGATCT
TGGTTCATTCTCAAGCCTCAGACAGTGGTTCAAAGTTTTTTTCTTCCATTTCAGGTGTCGTGAGAAGGGC
GAATTCGACCCAAGTTTGTACAAAAAAGCAGGCTGGATCCAGGTGCCACCATGGTGAGCGAGCTGATTAA
GGAGAACATGCACATGAAGCTGTACATGGAGGGCACCGTGAACAACCACCACTTCAAGTGCACATCCGAG
GGCGAAGGCAAGCCCTACGAGGGCACCCAGACCATGAGAATCAAGGCGGTCGAGGGCGGCCCTCTCCCCT
TCGCCTTCGACATCCTGGCTACCAGCTTCATGTACGGCAGCAAAACCTTCATCAACCACACCCAGGGCAT
CCCCGACTTCTTTAAGCAGTCCTTCCCCGAGGGCTTCACATGGGAGAGAGTCACCACATACGAAGATGGG
GGCGTGCTGACCGCTACCCAGGACACCAGCCTCCAGGACGGCTGCCTCATCTACAACGTCAAGATCAGAG
GGGTGAACTTCCCATCCAACGGCCCTGTGATGCAGAAGAAAACACTCGGCTGGGAGGCCTCCACCGAGAC
ACTGTACCCCGCTGACGGCGGCCTGGAAGGCAGAGCCGACATGGCCCTGAAGCTCGTGGGCGGGGGCCAC
CTGATCTGCAACCTTAAGACCACATACAGATCCAAGAAACCCGCTAAGAACCTCAAGATGCCCGGCGTCT
ACTATGTGGACAGGAGACTGGAAAGAATCAAGGAGGCCGACAAAGAGACATACGTCGAGCAGCACGAGGT
GGCTGTGGCCAGATACTGCGACCTCCCTAGCAAACTGGGGCACAAACTTAATTGAGAATTCTACCACCCA
GCTTTCTTGTACAAAGTGGTACGTCTCAAGACCAGAGGTCTCTGCTTGTACTGACGCAGAACTTAGCCAC
TGTGAAGCAGAACTTAGCCACTGTGAAGCAGAACTTAGCCACTGTGAAGCAGAACTTAGCCACTGTGAAC
AACCAGAAGAGACCTGTGCTTCACTCCTCAGGTGCAGGCTGCCTATCAGAAGGTGGTGGCTGGTGTGGCC
AATGCCCTGGCTCACAAATACCACTGAGATCTTTTTCCCTCTGCCAAAAATTATGGGGACATCATGAAGC
CCCTTGAGCATCTGACTTCTGGCTAATAAAGGAAATTTATTTTCATTGCAATAGTGTGTTGGAATTTTTT
GTGTCTCTCACTCGGAAGGACATATGGGAGGGCAAATCATTTAAAACATCAGAATGAGTATTTGGTTTAG
AGTTTGGCAACATATGCCCATATGCTGGCTGCCATGAACAAAGGTTGGCTATAAAGAGGTCATCAGTATA
TGAAACAGCCCCCTGCTGTCCATTCCTTATTCCATAGAAAAGCCTTGACTTGAGGTTAGATTTTTTTTAT
ATTTTGTTTTGTGTTATTTTTTTCTTTAACATCCCTAAAATTTTCCTTACATGTTTTACTAGCCAGATTT
TTCCTCCTCTCCTGACTACTCCCAGTCATAGCTGTCCCTCTTCTCTTATGGAGATCCCGAGCGGTGCGTT
TTTATGCTTGTAGTATTGTATAATGTTTTTAAGATCCAAGCTTCTGACCTCTTCTCTTCCTCCCACAGGG
CCTCGAGACAATTGCATCGATGGTACCAGTGAAAGTCTGCAATGAATTCGAGTTGGCGCGCCTGTCATTC
TAAATCTCTCTTTCAGCCTAAAGCTTTTTCCCCGTATCCCCCCAGGTGTCTGCAGGCTCAAAGAGCAGCG
AGAAGCGTTCAGAGGAAAGCGATCCCGTGCCACCTTCCCCGTGCCCGGGCTGTCCCCGCACGCTGCCGGC
TCGGGGATGCGGGGGGAGCGCCGGACCGGAGCGGAGCCCCGGGCGGCTCGCTGCTGCCCCCTAGCGGGGG
AGGGACGTAATTACATCCCTGGGGGCTTTGGGAGGGGGCTGTCCCCGTGAGCTCCCAGGCGCGCCTGTCA
TTCTAAATCTCTCTTTCAGCCTAAAGCTTTTTCCCCGTATCCCCCCAGGTGTCTGCAGGCTCAAAGAGCA
GCGAGAAGCGTTCAGAGGAAAGCGATCCCGTGCCACCTTCCCCGTGCCCGGGCTGTCCCCGCACGCTGCC
GGCTCGGGGATGCGGGGGGAGCGCCGGACCGGAGCGGAGCCCCGGGCGGCTCGCTGCTGCCCCCTAGCGG
GGGAGGGACGTAATTACATCCCTGGGGGCTTTGGGGGGGGGCTGTCCCCGTGAGCTCCCAGGCGCGCCAA
CTCGGTACCGTATCGATGTCGACGTTAACGCTAGTGATATCAACTTTGTATAGAAAAGTTGGCTCCGAAT
TCGCCCTTGACAGCAGAGATCCAGTTTGGTTAATTAATTGGCTCCGGTGCCCGTCAGTGGGCAGAGCGCA
CATCGCCCACAGTCCCCGAGAAGTTGTGGGGAGGGGTCGGCAATTGAACCGGTGCCTAGAGAAGGTGGCG
CGGGGTAAACTGGGAAAGTGATGTCGTGTACTGGCTCCGCCTTTTTCCCGAGGGTGGGGGAGAACCGTAT
ATAAGTGCAGTAGTCGCCGTGAACGTTCTTTTTCGCAACGGGTTTGCCGCCAGAACACAGGTAAGTGCCG
TGTGTGGTTCCCGCGGGCCTGGCCTCTTTACGGGTTATGGCCCTTGCGTGCCTTGAATTACTTCCACCTG
GCTGCAGTACGTGATTCTTGATCCCGAGCTTCGGGTTGGAAGTGGGTGGGAGAGTTCGAGGCCTTGCGCT
TAAGGAGCCCCTTCGCCTCGTGCTTGAGTTGAGGCCTGGCCTGGGCGCTGGGGCCGCCGCGTGCGAATCT
GGTGGCACCTTCGCGCCTGTCTCGCTGCTTTCGATAAGTCTCTAGCCATTTAAAATTTTTGATGACCTGC
TGCGACGCTTTTTTTCTGGCAAGATAGTCTTGTAAATGCGGGCCAAGATCTGCACACTGGTATTTCGGTT
TTTGGGGCCGCGGGCGGCGACGGGGCCCGTGCGTCCCAGCGCACATGTTCGGCGAGGCGGGGCCTGCGAG
CGCGGCCACCGAGAATCGGACGGGGGTAGTCTCAAGCTGGCCGGCCTGCTCTGGTGCCTGGCCTCGCGCC
GCCGTGTATCGCCCCGCCCTGGGCGGCAAGGCTGGCCCGGTCGGCACCAGTTGCGTGAGCGGAAAGATGG
CCGCTTCCCGGCCCTGCTGCAGGGAGCTCAAAATGGAGGACGCGGCGCTCGGGAGAGCGGGCGGGTGAGT
CACCCACACAAAGGAAAAGGGCCTTTCCGTCCTCAGCCGTCGCTTCATGTGACTCCACGGAGTACCGGGC
GCCGTCCAGGCACCTCGATTAGTTCTCGAGCTTTTGGAGTACGTCGTCTTTAGGTTGGGGGGAGGGGTTT
TATGCGATGGAGTTTCCCCACACTGAGTGGGTGGAGACTGAAGTTAGGCCAGCTTGGCACTTGATGTAAT
TCTCCTTGGAATTTGCCCTTTTTGAGTTTGGATCTTGGTTCATTCTCAAGCCTCAGACAGTGGTTCAAAG
TTTTTTTCTTCCATTTCAGGTGTCGTGAGAAGGGCGAATTCGACCCAAGTTTGTACAAAAAAGCAGGCTC
GCCACCATGGTGAGCAAGGGCGAGGAGCTGTTCACCGGGGTGGTGCCCATCCTGGTCGAGCTGGACGGCG
ACGTAAACGGCCACAAGTTCAGCGTGAGGGGCGAGGGCGAGGGCGATGCCACCAACGGCAAGCTGACCCT
GAAGTTCATCTGCACCACCGGCAAGCTGCCCGTGCCCTGGCCCACCCTCGTGACCACCCTGAGCCACGGC
GTGCAGTGCTTCGCCCGCTACCCCGACCACATGAAGCAGCACGACTTCTTCAAGTCCGCCATGCCCGAAG
GCTACGTCCAGGAGCGCACCATCTTCTTCAAGGACGACGGCACCTACAAGACCCGCGCCGAGGTGAAGTT
CGAGGGCGACACCCTAGTGAACCGCATCGAGCTGAAGGGCGTCGACTTCAAGGAGGACGGCAACATCCTG
GGGCACAAGCTGGAGTACAACTTCAACAGCCACAACATCTATATCATGGCCGTCAAGCAGAAGAACGGCA
TCAAGGTGAACTTCAAGATCCGCCACAACGTGGAGGACGGCAGCGTGCAGCTCGCCGACCACTACCAGCA
GAACACCCCCATCGGCGACGGCCCCGTGCTGCTGCCCGACAGCCACTACCTGAGCACCCAGTCCGTGCTG
AGCAAAGACCCCAACGAGAAGCGCGATCACATGGTCCTGCTGGAGTTCCGCACCGCCGCCGGGATCACTC
TCGGCATGGACGAGCTGTACAAGTAATACCACCCAGCTTTCTTGTACAAAGTGGTACGCGTGAATTCACT
CCTCAGGTGCAGGCTGCCTATCAGAAGGTGGTGGCTGGTGTGGCCAATGCCCTGGCTCACAAATACCACT
GAGATCTTTTTCCCTCTGCCAAAAATTATGGGGACATCATGAAGCCCCTTGAGCATCTGACTTCTGGCTA
ATAAAGGAAATTTATTTTCATTGCAATAGTGTGTTGGAATTTTTTGTGTCTCTCACTCGGAAGGACATAT
GGGAGGGCAAATCATTTAAAACATCAGAATGAGTATTTGGTTTAGAGTTTGGCAACATATGCCCATATGC
TGGCTGCCATGAACAAAGGTTGGCTATAAAGAGGTCATCAGTATATGAAACAGCCCCCTGCTGTCCATTC
CTTATTCCATAGAAAAGCCTTGACTTGAGGTTAGATTTTTTTTATATTTTGTTTTGTGTTATTTTTTTCT
TTAACATCCCTAAAATTTTCCTTACATGTTTTACTAGCCAGATTTTTCCTCCTCTCCTGACTACTCCCAG
TCATAGCTGTCCCTCTTCTCTTATGGAGATCCCTCGACCTGCAGCCCAAGCTTGGCGTAATCATGGTCAT
AGCTGTTTCCTGTGTGAAATTGTTATCCGCTCACAATTCCACACAACATACGAGCCGGAAGCATAAAGTG
TAAAGCCTGGGGTGCCTAATGAGTGAGCTAACTCACATTAATTGCGTTGCGCTCACTGCCCGCTTTCCAG
TCGGGAAACCTGTCGTGCCAGCGGATCGACAGTACTAAGCTTGGTCTAATACCCAATCTCTCGTCTTATC
CAGATGTTTTATACGCCTCTGGCCCGTGTCTCAAAATCTCTGATGTTACATTGCACAAGATAAAATAATA
TCATCATGAACAATAAAACTGTCTGCTTACATAAACAGTAATACAAGGGGTGTTATGAGCCATATTCAAC
GGGAAACGTCGAGGCCGCGATTAAATTCCAACATGGATGCTGATTTATATGGGTATAAATGGGCTCGCGA
TAATGTCGGGCAATCAGGTGCGACAATCTATCGCTTGTATGGGAAGCCCGATGCGCCAGAGTTGTTTCTG
AAACATGGCAAAGGTAGCGTTGCCAATGATGTTACAGATGAGATGGTCAGACTAAACTGGCTGACGGAAT
TTATGCCTCTTCCGACCATCAAGCATTTTATCCGTACTCCTGATGATGCATGGTTACTCACCACTGCGAT
CCCCGGAAAAACAGCATTCCAGGTATTAGAAGAATATCCTGATTCAGGTGAAAATATTGTTGATGCGCTG
GCAGTGTTCCTGCGCCGGTTGCATTCGATTCCTGTTTGTAATTGTCCTTTTAACAGCGATCGCGTATTTC
GTCTCGCTCAGGCGCAATCACGAATGAATAACGGTTTGGTTGATGCGAGTGATTTTGATGACGAGCGTAA
TGGCTGGCCTGTTGAACAAGTCTGGAAAGAAATGCATAAACTTTTGCCATTCTCACCGGATTCAGTCGTC
ACTCATGGTGATTTCTCACTTGATAACCTTATTTTTGACGAGGGGAAATTAATAGGTTGTATTGATGTTG
GACGAGTCGGAATCGCAGACCGATACCAGGATCTTGCCATCCTATGGAACTGCCTCGGTGAGTTTTCTCC
TTCATTACAGAAACGGCTTTTTCAAAAATATGGTATTGATAATCCTGATATGAATAAATTGCAGTTTCAT
TTGATGCTCGATGAGTTTTTCTAATCAGAATTGGTTAATTGGTTGTAACACTGGCAGAGCATTACGCTGA
CTTGACGGGACGGCGCAAGCTCATGACCAAAATCCCTTAACGTGAGTTACGCGTCGTTCCACTGAGCGTC
AGAGGTATCACTAGTATTACAGAGGTAAGTTATAACAGTCGCCTAACCC
