>Addgene plasmid #103383 | LSB-hsa-miR-27b-3p | depositor partial sequence | sequence record 195816 | hsa-miR-27b-3p target
GCAGAACTTAGCCACTGTGAA
