>Addgene plasmid #103383 | LSB-hsa-miR-27b-3p | addgene partial sequence | sequence record 272285 | mKate2-F 5'-ACCCGCTAAGAACCTCAAGA-3'
ATCAAGGAGGCCGACAAAGAGACATACGTCGAGCAGCACGAGGTGGCTGTGGCCAGATACTGCGACCTCC
CTAGCAAACTGGGGCACAAACTTAATTGAGAATTCTACCACCCAGCTTTCTTGTACAAAGTGGTACGTCT
CAAGACCAGAGGTCTCTGCTTGTACTGACGCAGAACTTAGCCACTGTGAAGCAGAACTTAGCCACTGTGA
AGCAGAACTTAGCCACTGTGAAGCAGAACTTAGCCACTGTGAACAACCAGAAGAGACCTGTGCTTCACTC
CTCAGGTGCAGGCTGCCTATCAGAAGGTGGTGGCTGGTGTGGCCAATGCCCTGGCTCACAAATACCACTG
AGATCTTTTTCCCTCTGCCAAAAATTATGGGGACATCATGAAGCCCCTTGAGCATCTGACTTCTGGCTAA
TAAAGGAAATTTATTTTCATTGCAATAGTGTGTTGGAATTTTTTGTGTCTCTCACTCGGAAGGACATATG
GGAGGGCAAATCATTTAAAACATCAGAATGAGTATTT
